>Addgene plasmid #126775 | pET-FLAG-SpCas9-HF1-plus Sequencing Result | analyzer sequence | sequence record 412371
GGGGNGGGGGGGGGGGGGGGGGGGGGGGGGGGGGGGGGGGGGGGCGAGGCGGAGAGGTGCGGCGGCAGCC
AATCAGAGCGGCGCGCTCCGAAAGTTTCCTTTTATGGCGAGGCGGCGGCGGCGGCGGCCCTATAAAAAGC
GAAGCGCGCGGCGGGCGGGAGTCGCTGCGCGCTGCCTTCGCCCCGTGCCCCGCTCCGCCGCCGCCTCGCG
CCGCCCGCCCCGGCTCTGACTGACCGCGTTACTCCCACAGGTGAGCGGGCGGGACGGCCCTTCTCCTCCG
GGCTGTAATTAGCTGAGCAAGAGGTAAGGGTTTAAGGGATGGTTGGTTGGTGGGGTATTAATGTTTAATT
ACCTGGAGCACCTGCCTGAAATCACTTTTTTTCAGGTTGGACCGGTGCCACCATGGTGAGCAAGGGCGAG
GAGGATAACATGGCCATCATCAAGGAGTTCATGCGCTTCAAGGTGCACATGGAGGGCTCCGTGAACGGCC
ACGAGTTCGAGATCGAGGGCGAGGGCGAGGGCCGCCCCTACGAGGGCACCCAGACCGCCAAGCTGAAGGT
GACCAAGGGTGGCCCCCTGCCCTTCGCCTGGGACATCCTGTCCCCTCAGTTCATGTACGGCTCCAAGGCC
TACGTGAAGCACCCCGCCGACATCCCCGACTACTTGAAGCTGTCCTTCCCCGAGGGCTTCAAGTGGGAGC
GCGTGATGAACTTCGAGGACGGCGGCGTGGTGACCGTGACCCAGGACTCCTCCCTGCAGGACGGCGAGTT
CATCTACAAGGTGAAGCTGCGCGGCACCAACTTCCCCTCCGACGGCCCCGTAATGCAGAAAAAGACCATG
GGCTGGGAGGCCTCCTCCGAGCGGATGTACCCCGAGGACGGCGCCCTGAAGGGCGAGATCAAGCAGAGGC
TGAAGCTGAAGGACGGCGGCCACTACGACGCTGAGGTCAAGACCACCTACAAGGCCAAGAAGCCCGTGCA
GCTGCCCGGCGCCTACAACGTCAACATCAAGTTGGACATCACCTCCCACAACGAGGACTACACCATCGTG
GAACAGTACGAACGCGCCGAGGGCCGCCACTCCACCGGCGGCATGGACGAGCTGTACAAGTAGGATCCAC
CGGATCTAGATAACTGATCATAATCAGCCATACCACATTTGTAGAGGTTTTACTTGCTTTAAAAAACCTC
CCACACCTCCCCCTGAACCTGAAACATAAAATGAATGCAATTGTTGTTGTTAACTTGTTTATTGCAGCTT
ATAATGGTTACAAATAAAGCAATAGCATCACAAATTTCACAAATAAAGCATTTTTTTCACTGCATTCTAG
TTGTGGTTTGTCCAAACTCATCAATGTATCTTAACGCGGTGAACCATCACCCT
[91 nt withheld, positions 1384-1474]
G
[124 nt withheld, positions 1476-1599]
CAGGTGGCACTTTTCGGGGAAATGTGCGCGGAACCCCTATTTGTTTATTTTTCTAAATACATTCAAATAT
GTATCCGCTCATGAGACAATAACCCTGATAAATGCTTCAATAATATTGAAAAAGGAAGAGTCCTGAGGCG
GAAAGAACCAGCTGTGGAATGTGTGTCAGTTAGGGTGTGGAAAGTCCCCAGGCTCCCCAGCAGGCAGAAG
TATGCAAAGCATGCATCTCAATTAGTCAGCAACCAGGTGTGGAAAGTCCCCAGGCTCCCCAGCAGGCAGA
AGTATGCAAAGCATGCATCTCAATTAGTCAGCAACCATAGTCCCGCCCCTAACTCCGCCCATCCCGCCCC
TAACTCCGCCCAGTTCCGCCCATTCTCCGCCCCATGGCTGACTAATTTTTTTTATTTATGCAGAGGCCGA
GGCCGCCTCGGCCTCTGAGCTATTCCAGAAGTAGTGAGGAGGCTTTTTTGGAGGCCTAGGCTTTTGCAAA
GATCGATCAAGAGACAGGATGAGGATCGTTTCGCATGATTGAACAAGATGGATTGCACGCAGGTTCTCCG
GCCGCTTGGGTGGAGAGGCTATTCGGCTATGACTGGGCACAACAGACAATCGGCTGCTCTGATGCCGCCG
TGTTCCGGCTGTCAGCGCAGGGGCGCCCGGTTCTTTTTGTCAAGACCGACCTGTCCGGTGCCCTGAATGA
ACTGCAAGACGAGGCAGCGCGGCTATCGTGGCTGGCCACGACGGGCGTTCCTTGCGCAGCTGTGCTCGAC
GTTGTCACTGAAGCGGGAAGGGACTGGCTGCTATTGGGCGAAGTGCCGGGGCAGGATCTCCTGTCATCTC
ACCTTGCTCCTGCCGAGAAAGTATCCATCATGGCTGATGCAATGCGGCGGCTGCATACGCTTGATCCGGC
TACCTGCCCATTCGACCACCAAGCGAAACATCGCATCGAGCGAGCACGTACTCGGATGGAAGCCGGTCTT
GTCGATCAGGATGATCTGGACGAAGAGCATCAGGGGCTCGCGCCAGCCGAACTGTTCGCCAGGCTCAAGG
CGAGCATGCCCGACGGCGAGGATCTCGTCGTGACCCATGGCGATGCCTGCTTGCCGAATATCATGGTGGA
AAATGGCCGCTTTTCTGGATTCATCGACTGTGGCCGGCTGGGTGTGGCGGACCGCTATCAGGACATAGCG
TTGGCTACCCGTGATATTGCTGAAGAGCTTGGCGGCGAATGGGCTGACCGCTTCCTCGTGCTTTACGGTA
TCGCCGCTCCCGATTCGCAGCGCATCGCCTTCTATCGCCTTCTTGACGAGTTCTTCTGAGCGGGACTCTG
GGGTTCGAAATGACCGACCAAGCGACGCCCAACCTGCCATCACGAGATTTCGATTCCACCGCCGCCTTCT
ATGAAAGGTTGGGCTTCGGAATCGTTTTCCGGGACGCCGGCTGGATGATCCTCCAGCGCGGGGATCTCAT
GCTGGAGTTCTTCGCCCACCCTAGGGGGAGGCTAACTGAAACACGGAAGGAGACAATACCGGAAGGAACC
CGCGCTATGACGGCAATAAAAAGACAGAATAAAACGCACGGTGTTGGGTCGTTTGTTCATAAACGCGGGG
TTCGGTCCCAGGGCTGGCACTCTGTCGATACCCCACCGAGACCCCATTGGGGCCAATACGCCCGCGTTTC
TTCCTTTTCCCCACCCCACCCCCCAAGTTCGGGTGAAGGCCCAGGGCTCGCAGCCAACGTCGGGGCGGCA
GGCCCTGCCATAGCCTCAGGTTACTCATATATACTTTAGATTGATTTAAAACTTCATTTTTAATTTAAAA
GGATCTAGGTGAAGATCCTTTTTGATAATCTCATGACCAAAATCCCTTAACGTGAGTTTTCGTTCCACTG
AGCGTCAGACCCCGTAGAAAAGATCAAAGGATCTTCTTGAGATCCTTTTTTTCTGCGCGTAATCTGCTGC
TTGCAAACAAAAAAACCACCGCTACCAGCGGTGGTTTGTTTGCCGGATCAAGAGCTACCAACTCTTTTTC
CGAAGGTAACTGGCTTCAGCAGAGCGCAGATACCAAATACTGTTCTTCTAGTGTAGCCGTAGTTAGGCCA
CCACTTCAAGAACTCTGTAGCACCGCCTACATACCTCGCTCTGCTAATCCTGTTACCAGTGGCTGCTGCC
AGTGGCGATAAGTCGTGTCTTACCGGGTTGGACTCAAGACGATAGTTACCGGATAAGGCGCAGCGGTCGG
GCTGAACGGGGGGTTCGTGCACACAGCCCAGCTTGGAGCGAACGACCTACACCGAACTGAGATACCTACA
GCGTGAGCTATGAGAAAGCGCCACGCTTCCCGAAGGGAGAAAGGCGGACAGGTATCCGGTAAGCGGCAGG
GTCGGAACAGGAGAGCGCACGAGGGAGCTTCCAGGGGGAAACGCCTGGTATCTTTATAGTCCTGTCGGGT
TTCGCCACCTCTGACTTGAGCGTCGATTTTTGTGATGCTCGTCAGGGGGGCGGAGCCTATGGAAAAACGC
CAGCAACGCGGCCTTTTTACGGTTCCTGGCCTTTTGCTGGCCTTTTGCTCACATGTGAGGGCCTATTTCC
CATGATTCCTTCATATTTGCATATACGATACAAGGCTGTTAGAGAGATAATTGGAATTAATTTGACTGTA
AACACAAAGATATTAGTACAAAATACGTGACGTAGAAAGTAATAATTTCTTGGGTAGTTTGCAGTTTTAA
AATTATGTTTTAAAATGGACTATCATATGCTTACCGTAACTTGAAAGTATTTCGATTTCTTGGCTTTATA
TATCTTGTGGAAAGGACGAAACACCGGGTCTTCGGATCCAGATCTGAAGACCTGTTTTAGAGCTAGAAAT
AGCAAGTTAAAATAAGGCTAGTCCGTTATCAACTTGAAAAAGTGGCACCGAGTCGGTGCTTTTTTTCTAG
AGGTACCCGTTACATAACTTACGGTAAATGGCCCGCCTGGCTGACCGCCCAACGACCCCCGCCCATTGAC
GTCAATAGTAACGCCAATAGGGACTTTCCATTGACGTCAATGGGTGGAGTATTTACGGTAAACTGCCCAC
TTGGCAGTACATCAAGTGTATCATATGCCAAGTACGCCCCCTATTGACGTCAATGACGGTAAATGGCCCG
CCTGGCATTGTGCCCAGTACATGACCTTATGGGACTTTCCTACTTGGCAGTACATCTACGTATTAGTCAT
CGCTATTACCATGGTCGAGGTGAGCCCCACGTTCTGCTTCACTCTCCCCATCTCCCCCCCCTCCCCACCC
CCAATTTTGTATTTATTTATTTTTTAATTATTTTGTGCAGCGATGGGGGCGGGGGGGGGGGGGGGGGGGS
CCMYSKGGGGGGGGGGGGGGGGGGGGGGGGGGGGGGGGGGGGGGGGGGGGGGKGGGGGGGGGNGNGGGGG
GGGGGGGGGGGGGGGGGGGGGGGGGGGGGGGGGGGGGGGGGGGGGGGGGGGG
Features (pLannotate 1.2.2; 21 found; start..end, strand, type, name):
      7..157     +  promoter       chicken β-actin promoter (fragment): contains a 21-bp deletion relative to the standard chicken β-actin promoter
    158..385     +  intron         hybrid intron: hybrid between chicken β-actin (CBA) and minute virus of mice (MMV) introns (Gray et al., 2011)
    403..1110    +  CDS            mCherry: mCherry is a basic (constitutively fluorescent) red fluorescent protein published in 2004, derived from Discosoma sp.. It is reported to be a very rapidly-maturing monomer with low acid sensitivity.
   1135..1219    +  CDS            large T antigen (fragment): large T antigen from SV40 (simian virus 40)
   1242..1363    +  polyA_signal   SV40 poly(A) signal: SV40 polyadenylation signal
   1369..1599    -  rep_origin     f1 ori (fragment) (sequence partly withheld): f1 bacteriophage origin of replication; arrow indicates direction of (+) strand synthesis
   1626..1730    +  promoter       AmpR promoter: bla
   1732..2089    +  promoter       SV40 promoter: SV40 enhancer and early promoter
   2124..2918    +  CDS            NeoR/KanR: aminoglycoside phosphotransferase from Tn5; aph(3')-II (or nptII); confers resistance to neomycin, kanamycin, and G418 (Geneticin®)
   2939..3091    +  CDS            ble (fragment): BLE_KLEPN - Experimental evidence at protein level: Swiss-Prot protein existence level 1. Binding protein with a strong affinity to the bleomycin family of antibiotics. Binds to CL990; an antimitotic-antibiotic compound. From Klebsiella pneumoniae.
   3150..3197    +  polyA_signal   HSV TK poly(A) signal: herpes simplex virus thymidine kinase polyadenylation signal (Cole and Stacy, 1985)
   3288..3304    -  polyA_signal   bGH poly(A) signal (fragment): bovine growth hormone polyadenylation signal
   3526..4114    +  rep_origin     ori: high-copy-number ColE1/pMB1/pBR322/pUC origin of replication
   4176..4416    +  promoter       U6 promoter: RNA polymerase III promoter for human U6 snRNA
   4453..4528    +  misc_RNA       gRNA scaffold: guide RNA scaffold for the Streptococcus pyogenes CRISPR/Cas9 system
   4547..4832    +  enhancer       CMV enhancer: human cytomegalovirus immediate early enhancer; contains an 18-bp deletion relative to the standard CMV enhancer
   4834..4955    +  promoter       chicken β-actin promoter (fragment): contains a 21-bp deletion relative to the standard chicken β-actin promoter
   4966..4987    +  promoter       chicken β-actin promoter (fragment): No description available
   4985..5006    +  promoter       chicken β-actin promoter (fragment): No description available
   5025..5046    +  promoter       chicken β-actin promoter (fragment): No description available
   5058..5079    +  promoter       chicken β-actin promoter (fragment): No description available
