[The description below was written by a language model from this plasmid's Addgene catalogue record and pLannotate feature annotations shown in this document.]
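Description:
pET-FLAG-SpCas9-HF1-plus is a bacterial expression plasmid of about 10.7 kb, built on a pMJ806-like pET backbone, for producing recombinant SpCas9-HF1-plus protein. It is recorded as a high-copy plasmid selected with kanamycin. A T7 promoter drives a single fusion open reading frame that the depositor lays out as 6xHis–MBP–TEV site–3xFLAG–NLS–SpCas9-HF1-plus–NLS. The His tag and maltose-binding protein come from the backbone and support affinity purification and solubility. The TEV protease site allows them to be removed, leaving a FLAG-tagged nuclease flanked by nuclear localization signals. The roughly 5.4 kb insert lies between BcuI and NotI sites, both of which are retained.

The nuclease is a Streptococcus pyogenes Cas9 variant carrying N497A, Q695A and Q926A, together with the "Blackjack" change in which residues 1005–1013 are replaced by two glycines. According to the record, it cleaves with sgRNAs carrying either 20-nt spacers or 5'-extended 21-nt spacers, while keeping nearly the same fidelity and target selectivity as its parent, SpCas9-HF1. The construct is therefore suited to making purified protein for cleavage assays or ribonucleoprotein work.

The accompanying feature table does not match this catalogue description. It comes from a 5,081-nt sequencing record that annotates a mammalian-style plasmid: a CMV enhancer/chicken β-actin promoter with a hybrid intron driving mCherry, a U6 promoter with an S. pyogenes gRNA scaffold, an SV40 promoter–NeoR/KanR cassette, an f1 ori fragment and a ColE1-type origin. It shows no T7 promoter, MBP or Cas9 coding sequence, so it appears to describe a different construct and cannot be used to confirm the elements of the pET plasmid.
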