Addgene plasmid #126775: pET-FLAG-SpCas9-HF1-plus
Purpose: Expression of increased fidelity SpCas9-HF1-plus in bacterial cells. Cleaves both 20nt and 5'-extended 21nt spacer containing sgRNAs with close to the same fidelity as SpCas9-HF1.
Depositing lab: Ervin Welker. Depositing organization: HUN-REN Research Centre for Natural Sciences. Publication: Blackjack mutations improve the on-target activities of increased fidelity variants of SpCas9 with 5'G-extended sgRNAs. Kulcsar PI, Talas A, Toth E, Nyeste A, Ligeti Z, Welker Z, Welker E. Nat Commun. 2020 Mar 6;11(1):1223. doi: 10.1038/s41467-020-15021-5. PubMed 32144253.
Backbone
  Vector backbone: pMJ806-like
  Total vector size (bp): 10734
  Vector type: Bacterial Expression, CRISPR
Growth in bacteria
  Bacterial resistance: Kanamycin, 50 μg/mL
  Growth temperature: 37°C
  Growth strain: DH5alpha
  Copy number: High Copy
Gene/Insert
  Gene/Insert name: SpCas9-HF1-plus (alt name: Blackjack-SpCas9-HF1-plus)
  Species: S. pyogenes
  Insert size (bp): 5436
  Mutation: N497A; Q695A; Q926A; amino acids 1005-1013 replaced with two glycine
  Promoter: T7
  Tag / fusion protein: 3xFLAG (N terminal on insert); NLS (N terminal on insert); NLS (C terminal on insert); MBP (N terminal on backbone); 6xHis (N terminal on backbone)
  Cloning method: Restriction Enzyme; 5′ cloning site BcuI (not destroyed); 3′ cloning site NotI (not destroyed)
  Sequencing primers: 5′ CGGCGTACTGGTCGCCGATC; 3′ TGCTAGTTATTGCTCAGCGG
Terms and licenses: Academic/Nonprofit Terms; Industry Terms: Not Available to Industry
Depositor comments: pET-T7-6xHis-MBP-TEV-FLAG-NLS-SpCas9-HF1-plus-NLS SpCas9-HF1-plus cleaves both 20nt and 5'-extended 21nt spacer containing sgRNAs. Shows almost the same fidelity and target selectivity as its parental increased fidelity variant, SpCas9-HF1. For detailed information and plasmid usage, please see the associated publication.
How to cite: pET-FLAG-SpCas9-HF1-plus was a gift from Ervin Welker (Addgene plasmid # 126775 ; http://n2t.net/addgene:126775 ; RRID:Addgene_126775)
