LOCUS       Exported 10731 bp ds-DNA circular SYN 13-MAY-2021
DEFINITION  Expression of increased fidelity SpCas9-HF1-plus in bacterial cells.
            Cleaves both 20nt and 5'-extended 21nt spacer containing sgRNAs with
            close to the same fidelity as SpCas9-HF1..
ACCESSION   .
VERSION     .
KEYWORDS    pET-FLAG-SpCas9-HF1-plus
SOURCE      synthetic DNA construct
  ORGANISM  synthetic DNA construct
REFERENCE   1 (bases 1 to 10731)
  AUTHORS   Kulcsar , P.I., Talas, A., Toth, E., Nyeste A, Ligeti, Z., Welker,
            Z., Welker E.
  TITLE     Blackjack mutations improve the on-target activities of all
            increased fidelity variants of SpCas9 without compromising their
            fidelities
  JOURNAL   Nature Communications, 1223, 2020
REFERENCE   2 (bases 1 to 10731)
  AUTHORS   .
  TITLE     Direct Submission
  JOURNAL   Exported May 13, 2021 from SnapGene Server 1.1.58
            http://www.snapgene.com
FEATURES             Location/Qualifiers
     source          1..10731
                     /organism="synthetic DNA construct"
                     /mol_type="other DNA"
     primer_bind     538..557
                     /label=LacI-R
                     /note="LacI, reverse primer"
     promoter        complement(577..654)
                     /gene="lacI"
                     /label=lacI promoter
     primer_bind     860..879
                     /label=pBRrevBam
                     /note="pBR322 vectors, tet region, downstream of BamHI,
                     reverse primer"
     primer_bind     963..982
                     /label=T7
                     /note="T7 promoter, forward primer"
     promoter        963..981
                     /label=T7 promoter
                     /note="promoter for bacteriophage T7 RNA polymerase"
     protein_bind    982..1006
                     /label=lac operator
                     /bound_moiety="lac repressor encoded by lacI"
                     /note="The lac repressor binds to the lac operator to
                     inhibit transcription in E. coli. This inhibition can be
                     relieved by adding lactose or
                     isopropyl-beta-D-thiogalactopyranoside (IPTG)."
     RBS             1021..1043
                     /note="efficient ribosome binding site from bacteriophage
                     T7 gene 10 (Olins and Rangwala, 1989)"
     CDS             1054..1071
                     /codon_start=1
                     /product="6xHis affinity tag"
                     /label=6xHis
                     /translation="HHHHHH"
     CDS             1075..2172
                     /codon_start=1
                     /gene="malE (mutated)"
                     /product="maltose binding protein from E. coli"
                     /label=MBP
                     /note="This version of the gene does not encode a signal
                     sequence, so MBP will remain in the cytosol."
                     /translation="KIEEGKLVIWINGDKGYNGLAEVGKKFEKDTGIKVTVEHPDKLEE
                     KFPQVAATGDGPDIIFWAHDRFGGYAQSGLLAEITPDKAFQDKLYPFTWDAVRYNGKLI
                     AYPIAVEALSLIYNKDLLPNPPKTWEEIPALDKELKAKGKSALMFNLQEPYFTWPLIAA
                     DGGYAFKYENGKYDIKDVGVDNAGAKAGLTFLVDLIKNKHMNADTDYSIAEAAFNKGET
                     AMTINGPWAWSNIDTSKVNYGVTVLPTFKGQPSKPFVGVLSAGINAASPNKELAKEFLE
                     NYLLTDEGLEAVNKDKPLGAVALKSYEEELAKDPRIAATMENAQKGEIMPNIPQMSAFW
                     YAVRTAVINAASGRQTVDEALKDAQT"
     primer_bind     2146..2169
                     /label=MBP-F
                     /note="Maltose binding protein, forward primer"
     CDS             2203..2223
                     /codon_start=1
                     /product="tobacco etch virus (TEV) protease recognition and
                     cleavage site"
                     /label=TEV site
                     /translation="ENLYFQG"
     CDS             2236..2301
                     /codon_start=1
                     /product="three tandem FLAG(R) epitope tags, followed by an
                     enterokinase cleavage site"
                     /label=3xFLAG
                     /translation="DYKDHDGDYKDHDIDYKDDDDK"
     CDS             2308..2328
                     /codon_start=1
                     /product="nuclear localization signal of SV40 (simian virus
                     40) large T antigen"
                     /label=SV40 NLS
                     /translation="PKKKRKV"
     CDS             2353..4068
                     /codon_start=1
                     /product="N-terminal portion of Streptococcus pyogenes Cas9
                     (Zetsche et al., 2015)"
                     /label=Cas9(N)
                     /translation="DKKYSIGLDIGTNSVGWAVITDEYKVPSKKFKVLGNTDRHSIKKN
                     LIGALLFDSGETAEATRLKRTARRRYTRRKNRICYLQEIFSNEMAKVDDSFFHRLEESF
                     LVEEDKKHERHPIFGNIVDEVAYHEKYPTIYHLRKKLVDSTDKADLRLIYLALAHMIKF
                     RGHFLIEGDLNPDNSDVDKLFIQLVQTYNQLFEENPINASGVDAKAILSARLSKSRRLE
                     NLIAQLPGEKKNGLFGNLIALSLGLTPNFKSNFDLAEDAKLQLSKDTYDDDLDNLLAQI
                     GDQYADLFLAAKNLSDAILLSDILRVNTEITKAPLSASMIKRYDEHHQDLTLLKALVRQ
                     QLPEKYKEIFFDQSKNGYAGYIDGGASQEEFYKFIKPILEKMDGTEELLVKLNREDLLR
                     KQRTFDNGSIPHQIHLGELHAILRRQEDFYPFLKDNREKIEKILTFRIPYYVGPLARGN
                     SRFAWMTRKSEETITPWNFEEVVDKGASAQSFIERMTAFDKNLPNEKVLPKHSLLYEYF
                     TVYNELTKVKYVTEGMRKPAFLSGEQKKAIVDLLFKTNRKVTVKQLKEDYFKKIE"
     CDS             6433..6480
                     /codon_start=1
                     /product="bipartite nuclear localization signal from
                     nucleoplasmin"
                     /label=nucleoplasmin NLS
                     /translation="KRPAATKKAGQAKKKK"
     primer_bind     complement(6508..6525)
                     /label=BGH-rev
                     /note="Bovine growth hormone terminator, reverse primer.
                     Also called BGH reverse"
     CDS             6558..6575
                     /codon_start=1
                     /product="6xHis affinity tag"
                     /label=6xHis
                     /translation="HHHHHH"
     primer_bind     complement(6628..6646)
                     /label=T7 Term
                     /note="T7 terminator, reverse primer"
     terminator      6642..6689
                     /label=T7 terminator
                     /note="transcription terminator for bacteriophage T7 RNA
                     polymerase"
     rep_origin      6726..7181
                     /direction=RIGHT
                     /label=f1 ori
                     /note="f1 bacteriophage origin of replication; arrow
                     indicates direction of (+) strand synthesis"
     primer_bind     complement(6813..6832)
                     /label=F1ori-R
                     /note="F1 origin, reverse primer"
     primer_bind     7023..7044
                     /label=F1ori-F
                     /note="F1 origin, forward primer"
     CDS             complement(7273..8088)
                     /codon_start=1
                     /gene="aph(3')-Ia"
                     /product="aminoglycoside phosphotransferase"
                     /label=KanR
                     /note="confers resistance to kanamycin in bacteria or G418
                     (Geneticin(R)) in eukaryotes"
                     /translation="MSHIQRETSCSRPRLNSNMDADLYGYKWARDNVGQSGATIYRLYG
                     KPDAPELFLKHGKGSVANDVTDEMVRLNWLTEFMPLPTIKHFIRTPDDAWLLTTAIPGK
                     TAFQVLEEYPDSGENIVDALAVFLRRLHSIPVCNCPFNSDRVFRLAQAQSRMNNGLVDA
                     SDFDDERNGWPVEQVWKEMHKLLPFSPDSVVTHGDFSLDNLIFDEGKLIGCIDVGRVGI
                     ADRYQDLAILWNCLGEFSPSLQKRLFQKYGIDNPDMNKLQFHLMLDEFF"
     primer_bind     7996..8015
                     /label=Kan-R
                     /note="Kanamycin resistance gene, reverse primer"
     primer_bind     8080..8099
                     /label=pENTR-R
                     /note="pENTR vectors, reverse primer"
     rep_origin      8210..8798
                     /direction=RIGHT
                     /label=ori
                     /note="high-copy-number ColE1/pMB1/pBR322/pUC origin of
                     replication"
     primer_bind     8699..8718
                     /label=pBR322ori-F
                     /note="pBR322 origin, forward primer"
     primer_bind     8952..8969
                     /label=L4440
                     /note="L4440 vector, forward primer"
     misc_feature    8984..9123
                     /label=bom
                     /note="basis of mobility region from pBR322"
     primer_bind     complement(9049..9068)
                     /label=pRS-marker
                     /note="pRS vectors, use to sequence yeast selectable
                     marker"
     primer_bind     9209..9231
                     /label=pGEX 3'
                     /note="pGEX vectors, reverse primer"
     CDS             complement(9225..9416)
                     /codon_start=1
                     /gene="rop"
                     /product="Rop protein, which maintains plasmids at low copy
                     number"
                     /label=rop
                     /translation="MTKQEKTALNMARFIRSQTLTLLEKLNELDADEQADICESLHDHA
                     DELYRSCLARFGDDGENL"
     CDS             complement(10225..576)
                     /codon_start=1
                     /gene="lacI"
                     /product="lac repressor"
                     /label=lacI
                     /note="The lac repressor binds to the lac operator to
                     inhibit transcription in E. coli. This inhibition can be
                     relieved by adding lactose or
                     isopropyl-beta-D-thiogalactopyranoside (IPTG)."
                     /translation="MKPVTLYDVAEYAGVSYQTVSRVVNQASHVSAKTREKVEAAMAEL
                     NYIPNRVAQQLAGKQSLLIGVATSSLALHAPSQIVAAIKSRADQLGASVVVSMVERSGV
                     EACKAAVHNLLAQRVSGLIINYPLDDQDAIAVEAACTNVPALFLDVSDQTPINSIIFSH
                     EDGTRLGVEHLVALGHQQIALLAGPLSSVSARLRLAGWHKYLTRNQIQPIAEREGDWSA
                     MSGFQQTMQMLNEGIVPTAMLVANDQMALGAMRAITESGLRVGADISVVGYDDTEDSSC
                     YIPPLTTIKQDFRLLGQTSVDRLLQLSQGQAVKGNQLLPVSLVKRKTTLAPNTQTASPR
                     ALADSLMQLARQVSRLESGQ"
ORIGIN
        1 gacagaactt aatgggcccg ctaacagcgc gatttgctgg tgacccaatg cgaccagatg
       61 ctccacgccc agtcgcgtac cgtcttcatg ggagaaaata atactgttga tgggtgtctg
      121 gtcagagaca tcaagaaata acgccggaac attagtgcag gcagcttcca cagcaatggc
      181 atcctggtca tccagcggat agttaatgat cagcccactg acgcgttgcg cgagaagatt
      241 gtgcaccgcc gctttacagg cttcgacgcc gcttcgttct accatcgaca ccaccacgct
      301 ggcacccagt tgatcggcgc gagatttaat cgccgcgaca atttgcgacg gcgcgtgcag
      361 ggccagactg gaggtggcaa cgccaatcag caacgactgt ttgcccgcca gttgttgtgc
      421 cacgcggttg ggaatgtaat tcagctccgc catcgccgct tccacttttt cccgcgtttt
      481 cgcagaaacg tggctggcct ggttcaccac gcgggaaacg gtctgataag agacaccggc
      541 atactctgcg acatcgtata acgttactgg tttcacattc accaccctga attgactctc
      601 ttccgggcgc tatcatgcca taccgcgaaa ggttttgcgc cattcgatgg tgtccgggat
      661 ctcgacgctc tcccttatgc gactcctgca ttaggaagca gcccagtagt aggttgaggc
      721 cgttgagcac cgccgccgca aggaatggtg catgcaagga gatggcgccc aacagtcccc
      781 cggccacggg gcctgccacc atacccacgc cgaaacaagc gctcatgagc ccgaagtggc
      841 gagcccgatc ttccccatcg gtgatgtcgg cgatataggc gccagcaacc gcacctgtgg
      901 cgccggtgat gccggccacg atgcgtccgg cgtagaggat cgagatctcg atcccgcgaa
      961 attaatacga ctcactatag gggaattgtg agcggataac aattcccctc tagaaataat
     1021 tttgtttaac tttaagaagg agatatacat atgcaccatc accatcacca tggaaaaatc
     1081 gaagaaggta aactggtaat ctggattaac ggcgataaag gctataacgg tctcgctgaa
     1141 gtcggtaaga aattcgagaa agataccgga attaaagtca ccgttgagca tccggataaa
     1201 ctggaagaga aattcccaca ggttgcggca actggcgatg gccctgacat tatcttctgg
     1261 gcacacgacc gctttggtgg ctacgctcaa tctggcctgt tggctgaaat caccccggac
     1321 aaagcgttcc aggacaagct gtatccgttt acctgggatg ccgtacgtta caacggcaag
     1381 ctgattgctt acccgatcgc tgttgaagcg ttatcgctga tttataacaa agatctgctg
     1441 ccgaacccgc caaaaacctg ggaagagatc ccggcgctgg ataaagaact gaaagcgaaa
     1501 ggtaagagcg cgctgatgtt caacctgcaa gaaccgtact tcacctggcc gctgattgct
     1561 gctgacgggg gttatgcgtt caagtatgaa aacggcaagt acgacattaa agacgtgggc
     1621 gtggataacg ctggcgcgaa agcgggtctg accttcctgg ttgacctgat taaaaacaaa
     1681 cacatgaatg cagacaccga ttactccatc gcagaagctg cctttaataa aggcgaaaca
     1741 gcgatgacca tcaacggccc gtgggcatgg tccaacatcg acaccagcaa agtgaattat
     1801 ggtgtaacgg tactgccgac cttcaagggt caaccatcca aaccgttcgt tggcgtgctg
     1861 agcgcaggta ttaacgccgc cagtccgaac aaagagctgg caaaagagtt cctcgaaaac
     1921 tatctgctga ctgatgaagg tctggaagcg gttaataaag acaaaccgct gggtgccgta
     1981 gcgctgaagt cttacgagga agagttggcg aaagatccac gtattgccgc cactatggaa
     2041 aacgcccaga aaggtgaaat catgccgaac atcccgcaga tgtccgcttt ctggtatgcc
     2101 gtgcgtactg cggtgatcaa cgccgccagc ggtcgtcaga ctgtcgatga agccctgaaa
     2161 gacgcgcaga ctaattcgag ctcgaacaac aacaacacta gtgaaaacct gtatttccag
     2221 ggagcagcct cgatggacta taaggaccac gacggagact acaaggatca tgatattgat
     2281 tacaaagacg atgacgataa gatggcccca aagaagaagc ggaaggtcgg tatccacgga
     2341 gtcccagcag ccgacaagaa gtacagcatc ggcctggaca tcggcaccaa ctctgtgggc
     2401 tgggccgtga tcaccgacga gtacaaggtg cccagcaaga aattcaaggt gctgggcaac
     2461 accgaccggc acagcatcaa gaagaacctg atcggagccc tgctgttcga cagcggcgaa
     2521 acagccgagg ccacccggct gaagagaacc gccagaagaa gatacaccag acggaagaac
     2581 cggatctgct atctgcaaga gatcttcagc aacgagatgg ccaaggtgga cgacagcttc
     2641 ttccacagac tggaagagtc cttcctggtg gaagaggata agaagcacga gcggcacccc
     2701 atcttcggca acatcgtgga cgaggtggcc taccacgaga agtaccccac catctaccac
     2761 ctgagaaaga aactggtgga cagcaccgac aaggccgacc tgcggctgat ctatctggcc
     2821 ctggcccaca tgatcaagtt ccggggccac ttcctgatcg agggcgacct gaaccccgac
     2881 aacagcgacg tggacaagct gttcatccag ctggtgcaga cctacaacca gctgttcgag
     2941 gaaaacccca tcaacgccag cggcgtggac gccaaggcca tcctgtctgc cagactgagc
     3001 aagagcagac ggctggaaaa tctgatcgcc cagctgcccg gcgagaagaa gaatggcctg
     3061 ttcggaaacc tgattgccct gagcctgggc ctgaccccca acttcaagag caacttcgac
     3121 ctggccgagg atgccaaact gcagctgagc aaggacacct acgacgacga cctggacaac
     3181 ctgctggccc agatcggcga ccagtacgcc gacctgtttc tggccgccaa gaacctgtcc
     3241 gacgccatcc tgctgagcga catcctgaga gtgaacaccg agatcaccaa ggcccccctg
     3301 agcgcctcta tgatcaagag atacgacgag caccaccagg acctgaccct gctgaaagct
     3361 ctcgtgcggc agcagctgcc tgagaagtac aaagagattt tcttcgacca gagcaagaac
     3421 ggctacgccg gctacattga cggcggagcc agccaggaag agttctacaa gttcatcaag
     3481 cccatcctgg aaaagatgga cggcaccgag gaactgctcg tgaagctgaa cagagaggac
     3541 ctgctgcgga agcagcggac cttcgacaac ggcagcatcc cccaccagat ccacctggga
     3601 gagctgcacg ccattctgcg gcggcaggaa gatttttacc cattcctgaa ggacaaccgg
     3661 gaaaagatcg agaagatcct gaccttccgc atcccctact acgtgggccc tctggccagg
     3721 ggaaacagca gattcgcctg gatgaccaga aagagcgagg aaaccatcac cccctggaac
     3781 ttcgaggaag tggtggacaa gggcgcttcc gcccagagct tcatcgagcg gatgaccgcc
     3841 ttcgataaga acctgcccaa cgagaaggtg ctgcccaagc acagcctgct gtacgagtac
     3901 ttcaccgtgt ataacgagct gaccaaagtg aaatacgtga ccgagggaat gagaaagccc
     3961 gccttcctga gcggcgagca gaaaaaggcc atcgtggacc tgctgttcaa gaccaaccgg
     4021 aaagtgaccg tgaagcagct gaaagaggac tacttcaaga aaatcgagtg cttcgactcc
     4081 gtggaaatct ccggcgtgga agatcggttc aacgcctccc tgggcacata ccacgatctg
     4141 ctgaaaatta tcaaggacaa ggacttcctg gacaatgagg aaaacgagga cattctggaa
     4201 gatatcgtgc tgaccctgac actgtttgag gacagagaga tgatcgagga acggctgaaa
     4261 acctatgccc acctgttcga cgacaaagtg atgaagcagc tgaagcggcg gagatacacc
     4321 ggctggggca ggctgagccg gaagctgatc aacggcatcc gcgacaagca gtccggcaag
     4381 acaatcctgg atttcctgaa gtccgacggc ttcgccaaca gaaacttcat ggcgctgatc
     4441 cacgacgaca gcctgacctt taaagaggac atccagaaag cccaggtgtc cggccagggc
     4501 gatagcctgc acgagcacat tgccaatctc gccggcagcc ccgccattaa gaagggcatc
     4561 ctccagacag tgaaggtggt ggacgagctg gtgaaagtga tgggccggca caagcccgag
     4621 aacatcgtga tcgaaatggc cagagagaac cagaccaccc agaagggaca gaagaacagt
     4681 cgcgagagaa tgaagcggat cgaagagggc atcaaagagc tgggcagcca gatcctgaaa
     4741 gaacaccccg tggaaaacac ccagctccag aacgagaagc tgtacctgta ctacctccag
     4801 aatgggcggg atatgtacgt ggaccaggaa ctggacatca accggctgtc cgactacgat
     4861 gtggaccata tcgtgcctca gagctttctt aaggacgact ccatcgacaa caaggtgctg
     4921 accagaagcg acaagaaccg gggcaagagc gacaacgtgc cctccgaaga ggtcgtgaag
     4981 aagatgaaga actactggcg gcagctgctg aacgccaagc tgattaccca gagaaagttc
     5041 gacaatctga ccaaggccga gagaggcggc ctgagcgaac tggataaggc cggcttcatc
     5101 aagagacagc tggtggaaac ccgggcgatc acaaagcacg tggcacagat cctggactcc
     5161 cggatgaaca ctaagtacga cgagaatgac aagctgatcc gggaagtgaa agtgatcacc
     5221 ctgaagtcca agctggtgtc cgatttccgg aaggatttcc agttttacaa agtgcgcgag
     5281 atcaacaact accaccacgc ccacgacgcg tacctgaacg ccgtcgtggg aaccgccctg
     5341 atcaaaaagt accctaagct gggtggcaag gtgtacgatg tacggaagat gatcgccaag
     5401 agcgagcagg aaatcggcaa ggctaccgcc aagtacttct tctacagcaa catcatgaac
     5461 tttttcaaga ccgagattac cctggccaac ggcgagatcc ggaagcggcc tctgatcgag
     5521 acaaacggcg aaaccgggga gatcgtgtgg gataagggcc gggattttgc caccgtgcgg
     5581 aaagtgctga gcatgcccca agtgaatatc gtgaaaaaga ccgaggtgca gacaggcggc
     5641 ttcagcaaag agtctatcct gcccaagagg aacagcgata agctgatcgc cagaaagaag
     5701 gactgggatc ctaagaagta cggcggcttc gacagcccca ccgtggccta ttctgtgctg
     5761 gtggtggcca aagtggaaaa gggcaagtcc aagaagctta agagtgtgaa agagctgctg
     5821 gggatcacca tcatggaaag aagcagcttc gagaagaatc ccatcgactt tctggaagcc
     5881 aagggctaca aagaagtgaa aaaggacctg atcatcaagc tgcctaagta ctcgctcttc
     5941 gagctggaaa acggccggaa gagaatgctg gcctctgccg gcgaactgca gaagggaaac
     6001 gaactggccc tgccctccaa atatgtgaac ttcctgtacc tggccagcca ctatgagaag
     6061 ctgaagggct cccccgagga taatgagcag aaacagctgt ttgtggaaca gcacaagcac
     6121 tacctggacg agatcatcga gcagatcagc gagttctcca agagagtgat cctggccgac
     6181 gctaatctgg acaaagtgct gtccgcctac aacaagcacc gggataagcc catcagagag
     6241 caggccgaga atatcatcca cctgtttacc ctgaccaatc tgggagcccc tgccgccttc
     6301 aagtactttg acaccaccat cgaccggaag aggtacacca gcaccaaaga ggtgctggac
     6361 gccaccctga tccaccagag catcaccggc ctgtacgaga cacggatcga cctgtctcag
     6421 ctgggaggcg acaaaaggcc ggcggccacg aaaaaggccg gccaggcaaa aaagaaaaag
     6481 taagaattcc tagagctcgc tgatcagcct cgactgtgcc ttctagttgc cagccatctg
     6541 ttgcggccgc actcgagcac caccaccacc accactgaga tccggctgct aacaaagccc
     6601 gaaaggaagc tgagttggct gctgccaccg ctgagcaata actagcataa ccccttgggg
     6661 cctctaaacg ggtcttgagg ggttttttgc tgaaaggagg aactatatcc ggattggcga
     6721 atgggnnnnn nnnnnnnnnn nnnnnnnnnn nnnnnnnnnn nnnnnnnnnn nnnnnnnnnn
     6781 nnnnnnnnnn nnnnnnnnnn nnnnnnnnnn nnnnnnnnnn nnnnnnnnnn nnnnnnnnnn
     6841 nnnnnnnnnc nnnnnnnnnn nnnnnnnnnn nnnnnnnnnn nnnnnnnnnn nnnnnnnnnn
     6901 nnnnnnnnnn nnnnnnnnnn nnnnnnnnnn nnnnnnnnnn nannnnnnnn nnnnnnnnnn
     6961 nnnnnnnnnn nnnnnnnnnn nnnnnnnnnn ncctttgacg ttggagtcca cgttctttaa
     7021 tagtggactc ttgttccaaa ctggaacaac actcaaccct atctcggtct attcttttga
     7081 tttataaggg attttgccga tttcggccta ttggttaaaa aatgagctga tttaacaaaa
     7141 atttaacgcg aattttaaca aaatattaac gcttacaatt taggtggcac ttttcgggga
     7201 aatgtgcgcg gaacccctat ttgtttattt ttctaaatac attcaaatat gtatccgctc
     7261 atgaattaat tcttagaaaa actcatcgag catcaaatga aactgcaatt tattcatatc
     7321 aggattatca ataccatatt tttgaaaaag ccgtttctgt aatgaaggag aaaactcacc
     7381 gaggcagttc cataggatgg caagatcctg gtatcggtct gcgattccga ctcgtccaac
     7441 atcaatacaa cctattaatt tcccctcgtc aaaaataagg ttatcaagtg agaaatcacc
     7501 atgagtgacg actgaatccg gtgagaatgg caaaagttta tgcatttctt tccagacttg
     7561 ttcaacaggc cagccattac gctcgtcatc aaaatcactc gcatcaacca aaccgttatt
     7621 cattcgtgat tgcgcctgag cgagacgaaa tacgcgatcg ctgttaaaag gacaattaca
     7681 aacaggaatc gaatgcaacc ggcgcaggaa cactgccagc gcatcaacaa tattttcacc
     7741 tgaatcagga tattcttcta atacctggaa tgctgttttc ccggggatcg cagtggtgag
     7801 taaccatgca tcatcaggag tacggataaa atgcttgatg gtcggaagag gcataaattc
     7861 cgtcagccag tttagtctga ccatctcatc tgtaacatca ttggcaacgc tacctttgcc
     7921 atgtttcaga aacaactctg gcgcatcggg cttcccatac aatcgataga ttgtcgcacc
     7981 tgattgcccg acattatcgc gagcccattt atacccatat aaatcagcat ccatgttgga
     8041 atttaatcgc ggcctagagc aagacgtttc ccgttgaata tggctcataa caccccttgt
     8101 attactgttt atgtaagcag acagttttat tgttcatgac caaaatccct taacgtgagt
     8161 tttcgttcca ctgagcgtca gaccccgtag aaaagatcaa aggatcttct tgagatcctt
     8221 tttttctgcg cgtaatctgc tgcttgcaaa caaaaaaacc accgctacca gcggtggttt
     8281 gtttgccgga tcaagagcta ccaactcttt ttccgaaggt aactggcttc agcagagcgc
     8341 agataccaaa tactgtcctt ctagtgtagc cgtagttagg ccaccacttc aagaactctg
     8401 tagcaccgcc tacatacctc gctctgctaa tcctgttacc agtggctgct gccagtggcg
     8461 ataagtcgtg tcttaccggg ttggactcaa gacgatagtt accggataag gcgcagcggt
     8521 cgggctgaac ggggggttcg tgcacacagc ccagcttgga gcgaacgacc tacaccgaac
     8581 tgagatacct acagcgtgag ctatgagaaa gcgccacgct tcccgaaggg agaaaggcgg
     8641 acaggtatcc ggtaagcggc agggtcggaa caggagagcg cacgagggag cttccagggg
     8701 gaaacgcctg gtatctttat agtcctgtcg ggtttcgcca cctctgactt gagcgtcgat
     8761 ttttgtgatg ctcgtcaggg gggcggagcc tatggaaaaa cgccagcaac gcggcctttt
     8821 tacggttcct ggccttttgc tggccttttg ctcacatgtt ctttcctgcg ttatcccctg
     8881 attctgtgga taaccgtatt accgcctttg agtgagctga taccgctcgc cgcagccgaa
     8941 cgaccgagcg cagcgagtca gtgagcgagg aagcggaaga gcgcctgatg cggtattttc
     9001 tccttacgca tctgtgcggt atttcacacc gcaatggtgc actctcagta caatctgctc
     9061 tgatgccgca tagttaagcc agtatacact ccgctatcgc tacgtgactg ggtcatggct
     9121 gcgccccgac acccgccaac acccgctgac gcgccctgac gggcttgtct gctcccggca
     9181 tccgcttaca gacaagctgt gaccgtctcc gggagctgca tgtgtcagag gttttcaccg
     9241 tcatcaccga aacgcgcgag gcagctgcgg taaagctcat cagcgtggtc gtgaagcgat
     9301 tcacagatgt ctgcctgttc atccgcgtcc agctcgttga gtttctccag aagcgttaat
     9361 gtctggcttc tgataaagcg ggccatgtta agggcggttt tttcctgttt ggtcactgat
     9421 gcctccgtgt aagggggatt tctgttcatg ggggtaatga taccgatgaa acgagagagg
     9481 atgctcacga tacgggttac tgatgatgaa catgcccggt tactggaacg ttgtgagggt
     9541 aaacaactgg cggtatggat gcggcgggac cagagaaaaa tcactcaggg tcaatgccag
     9601 cgcttcgtta atacagatgt aggtgttcca cagggtagcc agcagcatcc tgcgatgcag
     9661 atccggaaca taatggtgca gggcgctgac ttccgcgttt ccagacttta cgaaacacgg
     9721 aaaccgaaga ccattcatgt tgttgctcag gtcgcagacg ttttgcagca gcagtcgctt
     9781 cacgttcgct cgcgtatcgg tgattcattc tgctaaccag taaggcaacc ccgccagcct
     9841 agccgggtcc tcaacgacag gagcacgatc atgcgcaccc gtggggccgc catgccggcg
     9901 ataatggcct gcttctcgcc gaaacgtttg gtggcgggac cagtgacgaa ggcttgagcg
     9961 agggcgtgca agattccgaa taccgcaagc gacaggccga tcatcgtcgc gctccagcga
    10021 aagcggtcct cgccgaaaat gacccagagc gctgccggca cctgtcctac gagttgcatg
    10081 ataaagaaga cagtcataag tgcggcgacg atagtcatgc cccgcgccca ccggaaggag
    10141 ctgactgggt tgaaggctct caagggcatc ggtcgagatc ccggtgccta atgagtgagc
    10201 taacttacat taattgcgtt gcgctcactg cccgctttcc agtcgggaaa cctgtcgtgc
    10261 cagctgcatt aatgaatcgg ccaacgcgcg gggagaggcg gtttgcgtat tgggcgccag
    10321 ggtggttttt cttttcacca gtgagacggg caacagctga ttgcccttca ccgcctggcc
    10381 ctgagagagt tgcagcaagc ggtccacgct ggtttgcccc agcaggcgaa aatcctgttt
    10441 gatggtggtt aacggcggga tataacatga gctgtcttcg gtatcgtcgt atcccactac
    10501 cgagatatcc gcaccaacgc gcagcccgga ctcggtaatg gcgcgcattg cgcccagcgc
    10561 catctgatcg ttggcaacca gcatcgcagt gggaacgatg ccctcattca gcatttgcat
    10621 ggtttgttga aaaccggaca tggcactcca gtcgccttcc cgttccgcta tcggctgaat
    10681 ttgattgcga gtgagatatt tatgccagcc agccagacgc agacgcgccg a
//
